Addgene plasmid #17564: HA-Foxo1-ADA 6KR
Depositing lab: Domenico Accili. Depositing organization: Columbia University. Publication: FoxO1 protects against pancreatic beta cell failure through NeuroD and MafA induction. Kitamura YI, Kitamura T, Kruse JP, Raum JC, Stein R, Gu W, Accili D. Cell Metab. 2005 Sep . 2(3):153-63. 10.1016/j.cmet.2005.08.004 PubMed 16154098.
Backbone
  Vector backbone: pCMV5
  Backbone size w/o insert (bp): 4600
  Vector type: Mammalian Expression
Growth in bacteria
  Bacterial resistance: Ampicillin, 100 μg/mL
  Growth temperature: 37°C
  Growth strain: DH5alpha
  Copy number: Unknown
Gene/Insert
  Gene/Insert name: Foxo1-ADA 6kr (alt names: Foxo1; Fkhr; forkhead box O1)
  Species: M. musculus (mouse)
  Insert size (bp): 1700
  Mutation: K242, K245, K259, K262, K271 and K291 were replaced with arginine.It also contains T24A, S253D and S316A mutations.
  Entrez Gene: Foxo1 (a.k.a. Afxh, FKHR, Fkhr1, Foxo1a)
  Promoter: CMV
  Tag / fusion protein: Myc (N terminal on backbone); HA (N terminal on insert)
  Cloning method: Restriction Enzyme; 5′ cloning site KpnI (not destroyed); 3′ cloning site XbaI (not destroyed)
  Sequencing primers: 5′ CMV-F; pCEP-F; 3′ hGH-pA-R (CCAGCTTGGTTCCCAATAGA)
Terms and licenses: Academic/Nonprofit Terms; Industry Terms: Not Available to Industry
Depositor comments: Plasmid contains K219R, G282R and L619P polymorphisms.
How to cite: HA-Foxo1-ADA 6KR was a gift from Domenico Accili (Addgene plasmid # 17564 ; http://n2t.net/addgene:17564 ; RRID:Addgene_17564)
