[The description below was written by a language model from this plasmid's Addgene catalogue record.]
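Description:
HA-Foxo1-ADA 6KR is a mammalian expression plasmid built on the pCMV5 backbone (about 4.6 kb without insert) and carrying a mutant mouse Foxo1 (forkhead box O1, also known as Fkhr) coding sequence of roughly 1.7 kb. The insert sits between KpnI and XbaI sites, both retained, and is transcribed from the CMV promoter for strong constitutive expression in transfected mammalian cells. The use of an hGH-pA reverse sequencing primer suggests a human growth hormone polyadenylation region downstream of the insert. The plasmid is propagated in E. coli under ampicillin selection. No mammalian selection marker is recorded, and the copy number is listed as unknown.

The encoded protein has an N-terminal HA tag supplied with the insert, and the record also lists an N-terminal Myc tag contributed by the backbone, allowing detection or immunoprecipitation by epitope antibodies. Two sets of mutations are combined. The "ADA" changes (T24A, S253D, S316A) alter the three residues generally known as the Akt/PKB phosphorylation sites of FoxO1, which normally govern insulin- and growth factor-driven nuclear exclusion. The "6KR" changes replace six lysines (K242, K245, K259, K262, K271 and K291) with arginine, a conservative substitution that keeps the positive charge but prevents lysine modification such as acetylation. The depositor also notes K219R, G282R and L619P polymorphisms in the clone.

The associated publication concerns FoxO1 protection against pancreatic beta cell failure through NeuroD and MafA induction. The construct is therefore suited to separating the contributions of phosphorylation and lysine modification to FoxO1 localization, stability and transcriptional activity in cultured cells.
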