>Addgene plasmid #17564 | HA-Foxo1-ADA 6KR | addgene partial sequence | sequence record 25143 | 17564 with hGH-PA-R
TTGCCCCTTGCTCCATACCACCCCCCTCCACCCCATAATATTATAGAAGGACACCTAGTCAGACAAAATG
ATGCAACTTAATTTTATTAGGACAAGGCTGGTGGGCACTGGAGTGGCAACTTCCAGGGCCAGGAGAGGCA
CTGGGGAGGGGTCACAGGGATGCCACCCGGGATCCTCTAGAATTCAGCGGCCGCTTTTTTTTTTTTTTTT
TTTTTTTTTTTTAATCTTGAAAACTATAAGGAGGGGNGAAGGGCATCTTTGGACTGCTCCTCAGTTCCTG
CTGTCANACAATCTGAAGGACTTTTAAATGTAGCCTGCTCACTAACTCTTAGCCTGACACCCAGCTGTGT
GTTGTANTCTTGACACTGTGTGGGAAGCTTTGGTTGGGCAACACATTATCAAAGTTAAAATCCAAGGTAT
CTCCATCCATGGGGTCATTCCGAATGATGGACTCCATGTCACAGTCCAAGCGCTCAATAAACATGCCATC
CAAGTCACTTGGGAGCTTCTCCTGGTGGAGGACACCCATCCTACCATANCCATTGCAGCTGCTCACCGAG
GANTANCTGCCCAGGGCACTCATCTGCATGGGGTGGGACAGAGGCACTTGTAAAGGTGTCTTCACGGGGG
TCAAGCGGTTCATGGCAGATGTGTGANGCATGGTGTTCACCACATGGGGCAGGGTACGGCCGTTGANCGA
ANCCGTTTGCTGTGCATGTCCAGGGTGGGTGNGGGAGCTGGGGTTCATCATTTTTG
