>Addgene plasmid #17564 | HA-Foxo1-ADA 6KR | addgene partial sequence | sequence record 25144 | 17564 with mFoxo1-F (aaggccatcgagagctcag)
NNNNNNNNNNNNNNNNCTACGAGTGGNNGGTGAAGAGCGTGCCCTACTTCAAGGATAAGGGCGACAGCAA
CAGCTCGGCGGGCTGGAAGAATTCAATTCGCCACAATCTGTCCCTTCACAGCAGGTTTATTCGAGTGCAG
AATGAAGGAACTGGAAAGAGTTCTTGGTGGATGCTCAATCCAGAGGGAGGCAGGAGCGGAAGATCACCCC
GGAGAAGAGCTGCGGACATGGACAACAACAGTAGATTTGCTAGGAGCCGAGGGCGGGCTGCTAAGAAAAG
AGCATCTCTCCAGTCTGGGCAAGAGGGTCCTAGAGACAGCCCTGGGTCTCAGTTTTCTAGGTGGCCTGCG
AGTCCTGGGTCCCACAGCAACGATGACTTTGATAACTGGAGTACATTTCGTCCTCGAACCAGCGCAAATG
CTAGTACCATCAGTGGGAGACTTTCTCCCATCATGACAGAGCAGGATGACCTGGGAGATGGGGACGTGCA
TTCCCTGGTGTATCCACCCTCTGCTGCCAAGATGGCGTCTACGCTGCCCAGTCTGTCTGAAATCAGCAAT
CCAGAAAACATGGAGAACCTTCTGGATAATCTCAACCTTCTCTCGTCCCCAACATCTTTAACTGTGTCCA
CCCAGTCCTCGCCTGGCAGCATGATGCAGCAGACACCNTGCTATTCGTTTGCACCGCCAAANNCCANTCT
AAATTCNCCNNNNNNNACTACTCNNAGTACACATACNGNNCAATCCAGCATGAGCCCTTTGNCCCNNATG
C
