>Addgene plasmid #17564 | HA-Foxo1-ADA 6KR | addgene partial sequence | sequence record 65384 | CMV-F 5'-CGCAAATGGGCGGTAGGCGTG-3'
CTATATAAGCAGAGCTCGTTTAGTGAACCGTCAGAATTGCCATGGAGCAGAAGCTGATCAGCGAGGAGGA
CCTGAACGAATTCAGATCTGGTACCGCCATGTACCCATACGATGTTCCGGATTACGCTGCCGAGGCGACC
CAGGTGGTGGAGACCGACCCGGACTTCGAGCCGCTGCCCCGGCAGCGCTCCTGTGCCTGGCCGCTGCCCA
GGCCGGAGTTTAACCAGTCCAACTCGACCACCTCCAGTCCGGCGCCGTCGGGCGGCGCGGCCGCCAACCC
CGACGCCGCGGCGAGCCTGGCCTCGGCGTCCGCTGTCAGCACCGACTTTATGAGCAACCTGAGCCTGCTG
GAGGAGAGTGAGGACTTCGCGCGGGCGCCAGGCTGCGTGGCCGTGGCGGCGGCGGCTGCGGCCAGCAGGG
GCCTGTGCGGGGACTTCCAGGGCCCCGAGGCGGGCTGCGTGCACCCAGCGCCGCCACAGCCCCCACCGAC
CGGGCCGCTGTCGCAGCCCCCACCCGTGCCTCCCTCCGCTGCCGCCGCCGCGGGGCCACTCGCGGGACAG
CCGCGCAAGACCAGCTCGTCGCGCCGCAACGCGTGGGGCAACCTGTCGTACGCCGACCTCATCACCAAGG
CCATCGAGAGCTCAGCCGAGAAGAGGCTCACCCTGTCGCAGATCTACGAGTGGATGGTGAAGAGCGTGCC
CTACTTCAAGGATAAGGGCGACAGCAACAGCTCGGCGGGCTGGAAGAATTCAATTCGCCACAATCTGTCC
CTTCACAGCAGGTTTATTCGAGTGCAGAATGAAGGAACTGGAAAGAGTTCTTGGTGGATGCTCAATCCA
